Addgene plasmid #246740: pCMV6 FLAG-DNAJC5
Purpose: Mammalian expression of human DNAJC5 with L116 deleted, and a FLAG tag on its N-terminus
Depositing lab: Yihong Ye. Depositing organization: National Institute of Diabetes & Digestive & Kidney Diseases (NIDDK). Publication: CHIP protects lysosomes from CLN4 mutant-induced membrane damage. Lee J, Chin N, Zou J, Mazli WNAB, Jarnik M, Saidi L, Xu Y, Jeong E, Suh J, Replogle J, Ward ME, Bonifacino JS, Zheng W, Hao L, Ye Y. Nat Cell Biol. 2025 Aug 25. doi: 10.1038/s41556-025-01738-2. PubMed 40855364.
Backbone
  Vector backbone: pCMV6
  Vector type: Mammalian Expression
Growth in bacteria
  Bacterial resistance: Ampicillin, 100 μg/mL
  Growth temperature: 37°C
  Growth strain: DH5alpha
  Copy number: High Copy
Gene/Insert
  Gene/Insert name: DNAJC5 (DnaJ heat shock protein family) (alt name: CSP_ (Cysteine string protein _))
  Species: H. sapiens (human)
  Entrez Gene: DNAJC5 (a.k.a. CLN4, CLN4B, CSP, DNAJC5A, NCL, mir-941-2, mir-941-3, mir-941-4, mir-941-5)
  Promoter: CMV
  Tag / fusion protein: FLAG (N terminal on insert)
  Cloning method: Restriction Enzyme; 5′ cloning site Unknown (unknown if destroyed)
Terms and licenses: Academic/Nonprofit Terms; Industry Terms: Not Available to Industry
Depositor comments: DNAJC5 insert sequence is from rat (R. rattus), but its translated amino acid sequence is identical to the human one (V112 has been replaced with F112 for this). Please visit https://doi.org/10.1101/2025.02.18.638932 for bioRxiv preprint.
How to cite: pCMV6 FLAG-DNAJC5 was a gift from Yihong Ye (Addgene plasmid # 246740 ; http://n2t.net/addgene:246740 ; RRID:Addgene_246740)
