[The description below was written by a language model from this plasmid's Addgene catalogue record and pLannotate feature annotations shown in this document.]
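Description:
pCMV6 FLAG-DNAJC5 is a 5.1 kb mammalian expression plasmid built on the pCMV6 backbone. It is maintained in E. coli through a high-copy ColE1/pUC-type origin and selected with ampicillin via the β-lactamase gene and its native promoter. The backbone also carries an f1 phage origin, which allows single-stranded DNA production, together with short residual lacZα and lacI fragments that have no evident function here. An SV40 enhancer/early promoter region lies downstream of the expression cassette, but the feature table shows no mammalian selection marker following it, so the plasmid appears suited mainly to transient transfection.

The expression cassette consists of the human cytomegalovirus immediate-early enhancer and promoter, followed by an SP6 phage promoter that could support in vitro transcription, then a FLAG epitope fused to the N-terminus of the DNAJC5 open reading frame, and finally a human growth hormone polyadenylation signal. The tag is annotated as a short fragment of 3xFLAG, consistent with a single FLAG unit. DNAJC5, also called cysteine string protein alpha, is a DnaJ-family co-chaperone, and the gene is also known as CLN4. According to the depositor, the coding sequence is of rat origin but has been altered at residue 112 (valine to phenylalanine) so that the translated protein matches the human sequence.

The stated purpose describes a variant with leucine 116 deleted, although the plasmid name does not indicate a mutation. The annotated coding region spans 594 nt, which is compatible with full-length protein plus a stop codon or with a single-codon deletion, so the insert should be verified by sequence. The construct was deposited with work on lysosomal membrane damage caused by CLN4 mutants.
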