Features (pLannotate 1.2.2; 13 found; start..end, strand, type, name):
    115..219     -  promoter       AmpR promoter: bla
    246..674     +  rep_origin     f1 ori (sequence partly withheld): f1 bacteriophage origin of replication; arrow indicates direction of (+) strand synthesis
    705..859     -  CDS            lacZα (fragment): LacZα fragment of β-galactosidase; lacZ fragment
   1019..1398    +  enhancer       CMV enhancer: human cytomegalovirus immediate early enhancer
   1400..1599    +  promoter       CMV promoter: human cytomegalovirus (CMV) immediate early promoter
   1604..1622    +  promoter       SP6 promoter: promoter for bacteriophage SP6 RNA polymerase
   1664..1684    +  CDS            3xFLAG (fragment): three tandem FLAG® epitope tags
   1713..2306    +  CDS            DNAJC5: DNJC5_HUMAN - Also known as CLN4 From Homo sapiens (Human).
   2363..2985    +  polyA_signal   hGH poly(A) signal: human growth hormone polyadenylation signal
   3014..3343    +  promoter       SV40 promoter: SV40 enhancer and early promoter
   3355..3408    -  CDS            lacI (fragment): lac repressor; lacI; The lac repressor binds to the lac operator to inhibit transcription in E. coli. This inhibition can be relieved by adding lactose or isopropyl-β-D-thiogalactopyranoside (IPTG).
   3591..4179    -  rep_origin     ori: high-copy-number ColE1/pMB1/pBR322/pUC origin of replication
   4350..114     -  CDS            AmpR (across the origin): β-lactamase; bla; confers resistance to ampicillin, carbenicillin, and related antibiotics
>Addgene plasmid #246740 | pCMV6 FLAG-DNAJC5 | addgene full sequence | sequence record 494414 | Addgene NGS Result
CAACTGATCTTCAGCATCTTTTACTTTCACCAGCGTTTCTGGGTGAGCAAAAACAGGAAGGCAAAATGCC
GCAAAAAAGGGAATAAGGGCGACACGGAAATGTTGAATACTCATACTCTTCCTTTTTCAATATTATTGAA
GCATTTATCAGGGTTATTGTCTCATGAGCGGATACATATTTGAATGTATTTAGAAAAATAAACAAATAGG
GGTTCCGCGCACATTTCCCCGAAAAGTGCCACCTG
[124 nt withheld, positions 246-369]
C
[91 nt withheld, positions 371-461]
A
[49 nt withheld, positions 463-511]
CCTTTGACGTTGGAGTCCACGTTCTTT
[37 nt withheld, positions 539-575]
ACCCTATCTCGGTCTATTCTTTTGATTTATAAGGGATTTTGCCGATTTCGGCCTATTGGTTAAAAAATGA
GCTGATTTAACAAAAATTTAACGCGAATTTTAACAAAATATTAACGCTTACAATTTCCATTCGCCATTCA
GGCTGCGCAACTGTTGGGAAGGGCGATCGGTGCGGGCCTCTTCGCTATTACGCCAGCTGGCGAAAGGGGG
ATGTGCTGCAAGGCGATTAAGTTGGGTAACGCCAGGGTTTTCCCAGTCACGACGTTGTAAAACGACGGCC
AGTGCCAAGCTGATCTATACATTGAATCAATATTGGCAATTAGCCATATTAGTCATTGGTTATATAGCAT
AAATCAATATTGGCTATTGGCCATTGCATACGTTGTATCTATATCATAATATGTACATTTATATTGGCTC
ATGTCCAATATGACCGCCATGTTGACATTGATTATTGACTAGTTATTAATAGTAATCAATTACGGGGTCA
TTAGTTCATAGCCCATATATGGAGTTCCGCGTTACATAACTTACGGTAAATGGCCCGCCTGGCTGACCGC
CCAACGACCCCCGCCCATTGACGTCAATAATGACGTATGTTCCCATAGTAACGCCAATAGGGACTTTCCA
TTGACGTCAATGGGTGGAGTATTTACGGTAAACTGCCCACTTGGCAGTACATCAAGTGTATCATATGCCA
AGTCCGCCCCCTATTGACGTCAATGACGGTAAATGGCCCGCCTGGCATTATGCCCAGTACATGACCTTAC
GGGACTTTCCTACTTGGCAGTACATCTACGTATTAGTCATCGCTATTACCATGGTGATGCGGTTTTGGCA
GTACACCAATGGGCGTGGATAGCGGTTTGACTCACGGGGATTTCCAAGTCTCCACCCCATTGACGTCAAT
GGGAGTTTGTTTTGGCACCAAAATCAACGGGACTTTCCAAAATGTCGTAATAACCCCGCCCCGTTGACGC
AAATGGGCGGTAGGCGTGTACGGTGGGAGGTCTATATAAGCAGAGCTCATTTAGGTGACACTATAGAATA
CAAGCTACTTGTTCTTTTTGCAGCGGCTTCGCCACCATGGACTACAAAGACGATGACGACAAGGGATCCG
AATTCAGATCTGGTACCATGGCAGACCAGAGACAGCGCTCACTCTCTACTTCCGGGGAATCGTTATACCA
TGTTCTTGGACTGGACAAGAATGCAACCTCAGATGACATTAAAAAGTCCTATCGGAAGCTGGCCCTGAAA
TATCACCCTGACAAGAACCCTGATAACCCAGAGGCTGCAGACAAGTTTAAGGAGATTAACAACGCCCACG
CAATCCTGACAGACGCCACGAAAAGAAACATTTATGACAAGTATGGCTCGCTGGGGCTCTATGTGGCTGA
GCAATTTGGGGAGGAGAATGTCAACACCTACTTCGTACTCTCCAGCTGGTGGGCCAAGGCGCTGTTCGTC
TTCTGTGGCCTCCTCACCTGCTGCTACTGCTGCTGCTGTTTATGCTGTTGCTTTAACTGCTGCTGTGGGA
AGTGCAAGCCCAAGGCACCTGAGGGTGAAGAGACAGAATTCTACGTATCCCCTGAAGACTTGGAGGCACA
GCTGCAGTCTGATGAGAGGGAGGCTACAGACACACCGATCGTCATACAGCCAGCATCCGCCACAGAGACC
ACCCAGCTGACAGCTGACTCCCACCCCAGCTATCACACTGACGGGTTCAACTAAGTCGACTCTAGATTGC
GGCCGCGGTCATAGCTGTTTCCTCGAGAACAGATCCCGGGTGGCATCCCTGTGACCCCTCCCCAGTGCCT
CTCCTGGCCCTGGAAGTTGCCACTCCAGTGCCCACCAGCCTTGTCCTAATAAAATTAAGTTGCATCATTT
TGTCTGACTAGGTGTCCTTCTATAATATTATGGGGTGGAGGGGGGTGGTATGGAGCAAGGGGCAAGTTGG
GAAGACAACCTGTAGGGCCTGCGGGGTCTATTGGGAACCAAGCTGGAGTGCAGTGGCACAATCTTGGCTC
ACTGCAATCTCCGCCTCCTGGGTTCAAGCGATTCTCCTGCCTCAGCCTCCCGAGTTGTTGGGATTCCAGG
CATGCATGACCAGGCTCAGCTAATTTTTGTTTTTTTGGTAGAGACGGGGTTTCACCATATTGGCCAGGCT
GGTCTCCAACTCCTAATCTCAGGTGATCTACCCACCTTGGCCTCCCAAATTGCTGGGATTACAGGCGTGA
ACCACTGCTCCCTTCCCTGTCCTTCTGATTTTAAAATAACTATACCAGCAGGAGGACGTCCAGACACAGC
ATAGGCTACCTGGCCATGCCCAACCGGTGGGACATTTGAGTTGCTTGCTTGGCACTGTCCTCTCATGCGT
TGGGTCCACTCAGTAGATGCCTGTTGAATTGGGTACGCGGCCAGCTTGGCTGTGGAATGTGTGTCAGTTA
GGGTGTGGAAAGTCCCCAGGCTCCCCAGCAGGCAGAAGTATGCAAAGCATGCATCTCAATTAGTCAGCAA
CCAGGTGTGGAAAGTCCCCAGGCTCCCCAGCAGGCAGAAGTATGCAAAGCATGCATCTCAATTAGTCAGC
AACCATAGTCCCGCCCCTAACTCCGCCCATCCCGCCCCTAACTCCGCCCAGTTCCGCCCATTCTCCGCCC
CATGGCTGACTAATTTTTTTTATTTATGCAGAGGCCGAGGCCGCCTCGGCCTCTGAGCTATTCCAGAAGT
AGTGAGGAGGCTTTTTTGGAGGCCTAGGCTTTTGCAAAAAGCTCCTCGACTGCATTAATGAATCGGCCAA
CGCGCGGGGAGAGGCGGTTTGCGTATTGGGCGCTCTTCCGCTTCCTCGCTCACTGACTCGCTGCGCTCGG
TCGTTCGGCTGCGGCGAGCGGTATCAGCTCACTCAAAGGCGGTAATACGGTTATCCACAGAATCAGGGGA
TAACGCAGGAAAGAACATGTGAGCAAAAGGCCAGCAAAAGGCCAGGAACCGTAAAAAGGCCGCGTTGCTG
GCGTTTTTCCATAGGCTCCGCCCCCCTGACGAGCATCACAAAAATCGACGCTCAAGTCAGAGGTGGCGAA
ACCCGACAGGACTATAAAGATACCAGGCGTTTCCCCCTGGAAGCTCCCTCGTGCGCTCTCCTGTTCCGAC
CCTGCCGCTTACCGGATACCTGTCCGCCTTTCTCCCTTCGGGAAGCGTGGCGCTTTCTCATAGCTCACGC
TGTAGGTATCTCAGTTCGGTGTAGGTCGTTCGCTCCAAGCTGGGCTGTGTGCACGAACCCCCCGTTCAGC
CCGACCGCTGCGCCTTATCCGGTAACTATCGTCTTGAGTCCAACCCGGTAAGACACGACTTATCGCCACT
GGCAGCAGCCACTGGTAACAGGATTAGCAGAGCGAGGTATGTAGGCGGTGCTACAGAGTTCTTGAAGTGG
TGGCCTAACTACGGCTACACTAGAAGAACAGTATTTGGTATCTGCGCTCTGCTGAAGCCAGTTACCTTCG
GAAAAAGAGTTGGTAGCTCTTGATCCGGCAAACAAACCACCGCTGGTAGCGGTGGTTTTTTTGTTTGCAA
GCAGCAGATTACGCGCAGAAAAAAAGGATCTCAAGAAGATCCTTTGATCTTTTCTACGGGGTCTGACGCT
CAGTGGAACGAAAACTCACGTTAAGGGATTTTGGTCATGAGATTATCAAAAAGGATCTTCACCTAGATCC
TTTTAAATTAAAAATGAAGTTTTAAATCAATCTAAAGTATATATGAGTAAACTTGGTCTGACAGTTACCA
ATGCTTAATCAGTGAGGCACCTATCTCAGCGATCTGTCTATTTCGTTCATCCATAGTTGCCTGACTCCCC
GTCGTGTAGATAACTACGATACGGGAGGGCTTACCATCTGGCCCCAGTGCTGCAATGATACCGCGAGACC
CACGCTCACCGGCTCCAGATTTATCAGCAATAAACCAGCCAGCCGGAAGGGCCGAGCGCAGAAGTGGTCC
TGCAACTTTATCCGCCTCCATCCAGTCTATTAATTGTTGCCGGGAAGCTAGAGTAAGTAGTTCGCCAGTT
AATAGTTTGCGCAACGTTGTTGCCATTGCTACAGGCATCGTGGTGTCACGCTCGTCGTTTGGTATGGCTT
CATTCAGCTCCGGTTCCCAACGATCAAGGCGAGTTACATGATCCCCCATGTTGTGCAAAAAAGCGGTTAG
CTCCTTCGGTCCTCCGATCGTTGTCAGAAGTAAGTTGGCCGCAGTGTTATCACTCATGGTTATGGCAGCA
CTGCATAATTCTCTTACTGTCATGCCATCCGTAAGATGCTTTTCTGTGACTGGTGAGTACTCAACCAAGT
CATTCTGAGAATAGTGTATGCGGCGACCGAGTTGCTCTTGCCCGGCGTCAATACGGGATAATACCGCGCC
ACATAGCAGAACTTTAAAAGTGCTCATCATTGGAAAACGTTCTTCGGGGCGAAAACTCTCAAGGATCTTA
CCGCTGTTGAGATCCAGTTCGATGTAACCCACTCGTGCACC
